>Addgene plasmid #47898 | pRK5-myc-Miro2 R425V | addgene partial sequence | sequence record 70704 | hMiro2-F2 5'-ctgcaaagccttttcagtgt-3'
GTCCGCACAGAGGCCGGCCGGTTGCCCCTGCACGGATACCTCTGCCAGTGGACCCTGGTGACCTACCTGG
ACGTCCGGAGCTGCCTTGGACACCTAGGCTACCTGGGCTACCCCACCCTCTGTGAGCAGGACCAGGCCCA
TGCCATCACAGTCACTCGTGAGAAGAGGCTGGACCAGGAGAAGGGACAGACGCAGCGGAGCGTCCTCCTG
TGCAAGGTGGTAGGGGCCGTCGGAGTGGGCAAGTCTGCCTTCCTGCAGGCCTTTCTCGGCCGCGGCCTGG
GGCACCAGGACACGAGGGAGCAGCCTCCCGGCTACGCCATCGACACGGTGCAGGTCAATGGGCAGGAGAA
GTACTTGATCCTCTGTGAGGTGGGCACAGATGGTCTGCTGGCCACATCGCTGGACGCCACCTGTGACGTT
GCCTGCTTGATGTTTGATGGCAGTGACCCAAAGTCCTTTGCACATTGTGCCAGCGTCTACAAGCACCATT
ACATGGACGGGCAGACCCCCTGCCTCTTTGTCTCCTCCAAGGCCGACCTGCCCGAAGGTGTCGCGGTGTC
TGGCCCATCACCGGCCGAGTTTTGCCGCAAGCACCGGCTACCCGCTCCCGTGCCGTTCTCCTGTGCTGGC
CCAGCCGAGCCCAGCACCACCATCTTCACCCAGCTCGCCACCATGGCCGCCTTCCCACATTTGGTCCACG
CAGAGCTGCATCCCTCTTC
