>Addgene plasmid #47898 | pRK5-myc-Miro2 R425V | addgene partial sequence | sequence record 70720 | Sp6 5'-ATTTAGGTGACACTATAG-3'
CTGCACCTCGGTTCTATCGATTGAATTGGCCACCATGGAGCAGAAGCTGATCTCCGAGGAGGACCTGGGA
TCTATGAGGCGGGACGTGCGCATCCTGTTACTGGGCGAGGCCCAGGTGGGGAAGACGTCGCTGATCCTGT
CCCTGGTGGGCGAGGAGTTCCCCGAGGAGGTCCCTCCCCGCGCGGAGGAGATCACCATCCCCGCGGACGT
CACCCCGGAGAAGGTGCCCACCCACATCGTGGACTACTCAGAAGCCGAGCAGACGGACGAGGAGCTGCGG
GAGGAGATCCACAAGGCAAACGTGGTGTGTGTGGTGTATGACGTCTCTGAGGAGGCCACCATTGAGAAGA
TTCGAACTAAGTGGATCCCACTGGTGAATGGGGGGACCACGCAGGGGCCCAGGGTGCCCATCATCCTAGT
GGGCAACAAGTCAGACCTGCGGTCGGGGAGCTCCATGGAGGCCGTGCTCCCCATCATGAGCCAGTTTTCC
GAGATTGAGACCTGCGTGGAGTGTTCGGCCAAGAACCTGAGGAACATCTCAGAGCTGTTCTACTACGCCC
AGAAGGCCGTCCTGCATCCCACAGCCCCCCTCTATGACCCTGAGGCCAAGCAGTTGAGGCCCGCGTGCGC
CCAGGCGCTGACGCGCATCTTCAGGCTCTCAGATCAGGACCTGGACCAGGCGCTCAGTGACGAAGAGCTC
AACGCTTTCCAGAAATCCTGCTTTGGGCACCCCCTGGCCCCGCAGGCCCTGGAGGACGTGAAGACGGTGG
TGTGCAGGAACGTGGCGGGCGGCGTGCGGGAGGACCAGCTGAC
