[The description below was written by a language model from this plasmid's Addgene catalogue record.]
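Description:
pRK5-myc-Miro2 R425V is a mammalian expression plasmid built on the pRK5-myc backbone, a derivative of pRK5 in which a myc epitope coding segment was inserted between the EcoRI and PstI sites, destroying both. It is propagated in E. coli under ampicillin selection and is recorded as a low-copy plasmid. The record lists no selectable marker for mammalian cells, so the construct appears suited mainly to transient transfection. No feature table is provided, so the replication origin and other backbone elements are not individually documented. The listed sequencing primers (SP6 upstream, SV40 polyA reverse downstream) do imply an SP6 promoter site ahead of the insert and an SV40 polyadenylation signal after it.

The payload is human Miro2 (RHOT2, ras homolog family member T2), an atypical Rho-family GTPase associated with mitochondria. It is expressed from the CMV promoter with an N-terminal myc tag supplied by the backbone. The cDNA was inserted by restriction cloning, with the 5′ BglII junction destroyed and the 3′ EcoRI site retained. The coding sequence carries the R425V substitution, which the depositor describes as a constitutively active mutant. The myc tag allows the protein to be detected or immunoprecipitated with anti-myc antibodies and distinguished from endogenous Miro2.

The associated work concerns the roles of Miro-1 and Miro-2 in mitochondrial trafficking. The plasmid is therefore typically used to overexpress the activated Miro2 variant in cultured mammalian cells and examine its effects on mitochondrial distribution, morphology or transport, usually alongside wild-type or other mutant forms.
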