Addgene plasmid #47898: pRK5-myc-Miro2 R425V
Purpose: Expresses myc tagged Miro2 R425V constitutively active mutant
Depositing lab: Pontus Aspenström. Publication: The atypical Rho GTPases Miro-1 and Miro-2 have essential roles in mitochondrial trafficking. Fransson S, Ruusala A, Aspenstrom P. Biochem Biophys Res Commun. 2006 Jun 2;344(2):500-10. Epub 2006 Apr 3. 10.1016/j.bbrc.2006.03.163 PubMed 16630562.
Backbone
  Vector backbone: pRK5-myc
  Backbone manufacturer: Dr. Alan Hall, MRC-LMCB
  Modifications to backbone: Myc inserted into EcoRI/PstI site (sites destroyed).
  Vector type: Mammalian Expression
Growth in bacteria
  Bacterial resistance: Ampicillin, 100 μg/mL
  Growth temperature: 37°C
  Growth strain: DH5alpha
  Copy number: Low Copy
Gene/Insert
  Gene/Insert name: Miro2 R425V (alt names: RHOT2; ras homolog family member T2; Miro-2)
  Species: H. sapiens (human)
  Mutation: R425V, constitutively active mutant
  GenBank ID: AJ517413
  Entrez Gene: RHOT2 (a.k.a. ARHT2, C16orf39, MIRO-2, MIRO2, RASL)
  Promoter: CMV
  Tag / fusion protein: myc (N terminal on backbone)
  Cloning method: Restriction Enzyme; 5′ cloning site BglII (destroyed during cloning); 3′ cloning site EcoRI (not destroyed)
  Sequencing primers: 5′ SP6; 3′ SV40pA-R
Terms and licenses: Academic/Nonprofit Terms; Industry Terms: Not Available to Industry
How to cite: pRK5-myc-Miro2 R425V was a gift from Pontus Aspenström (Addgene plasmid # 47898 ; http://n2t.net/addgene:47898 ; RRID:Addgene_47898)
